>Addgene plasmid #71867 | pLJM60-FLAG-SLC38A9.1 P90A | depositor partial sequence | sequence record 133395 | insert
ATGGCTAACATGAACAGTGACTCAAGACATCTGGGAACAAGCGAGGTGGACCACGAGCGGGACCCTGGCC
CTATGAACATTCAGTTTGAGCCCTCCGACCTGCGGTCTAAGAGACCCTTCTGCATCGAACCTACCAACAT
TGTGAACGTCAATCACGTGATCCAGAGGGTCAGTGATCATGCATCAGCCATGAATAAGCGAATTCACTAC
TATTCCCGGCTGACCACACCCGCTGACAAAGCACTGATCGCCCCTGATCATGTGGTCGCCGCACCCGAGG
AATGTTACGTGTATAGCCCTCTGGGATCCGCCTACAAGCTGCAGAGCTACACCGAGGGGTATGGAAAAAA
CACATCCCTGGTGACTATTTTTATGATCTGGAATACCATGATGGGGACAAGTATTCTGTCAATCCCATGG
GGAATCAAGCAGGCCGGGTTCACTACCGGAATGTGCGTGATCATTCTGATGGGCCTGCTGACCCTGTACT
GCTGTTATAGGGTGGTCAAATCTCGCACAATGATGTTTTCACTGGACACAACTAGCTGGGAGTACCCCGA
TGTGTGTCGGCACTATTTTGGAAGCTTCGGCCAGTGGAGCTCCCTGCTGTTCAGCCTGGTGTCCCTGATT
GGCGCTATGATCGTGTACTGGGTCCTGATGAGCAACTTCCTGTTTAATACCGGGAAGTTCATCTTTAACT
TCATCCACCATATCAACGACACCGATACAATCCTGTCTACAAACAATAGTAACCCTGTGATTTGCCCATC
TGCCGGAAGTGGCGGGCATCCAGACAACTCTAGTATGATCTTTTACGCTAATGATACTGGCGCACAGCAG
TTCGAGAAGTGGTGGGACAAAAGCAGAACCGTGCCCTTTTATCTGGTCGGCCTGCTGCTGCCTCTGCTGA
ACTTTAAGTCCCCATCTTTCTTTAGTAAATTCAATATCCTGGGGACAGTGTCAGTCCTGTACCTGATTTT
TCTGGTGACTTTCAAAGCAGTCCGCCTGGGATTCCACCTGGAATTTCATTGGTTCATCCCAACTGAGTTC
TTTGTGCCCGAAATTCGATTTCAGTTCCCACAGCTGACTGGAGTGCTGACCCTGGCCTTCTTTATCCACA
ATTGCATCATTACACTGCTGAAGAACAATAAGAAACAGGAGAACAATGTGCGGGACCTGTGTATCGCTTA
TATGCTGGTCACTCTGACCTACCTGTATATTGGGGTGCTGGTCTTTGCATCATTCCCTAGCCCCCCTCTG
TCTAAAGATTGTATCGAACAGAACTTTCTGGACAATTTCCCATCAAGCGATACACTGAGTTTCATTGCCA
GAATCTTTCTGCTGTTCCAGATGATGACTGTGTACCCCCTGCTGGGGTATCTGGCTAGGGTCCAGCTGCT
GGGCCACATTTTTGGGGATATCTACCCTAGCATTTTCCATGTGCTGATCCTGAACCTGATCATTGTGGGC
GCCGGGGTCATCATGGCTTGCTTCTACCCTAATATTGGAGGCATCATTAGGTATTCCGGAGCCGCTTGTG
GCCTGGCTTTTGTGTTCATCTACCCATCCCTGATCTACATCATTTCTCTGCACCAGGAGGAACGCCTGAC
CTGGCCCAAGCTGATCTTTCATGTGTTCATCATTATCCTGGGCGTGGCAAACCTGATTGTCCAGTTCTTT
ATGTGA
