>Addgene plasmid #71867 | pLJM60-FLAG-SLC38A9.1 P90A | addgene partial sequence | sequence record 135253 | hGata4-rev 5'-ATTGTGGATGAATACTGCC-3'
CGGCCGCTCACATAAAGAACTGGACAATCAGGTTTGCCACGCCCAGGATAATGATGAACACATGAAAGAT
CAGCTTGGGCCAGGTCAGGCGTTCCTCCTGGTGCAGAGAAATGATGTAGATCAGGGATGGGTAGATGAAC
ACAAAAGCCAGGCCACAAGCGGCTCCGGAATACCTAATGATGCCTCCAATATTAGGGTAGAAGCAAGCCA
TGATGACCCCGGCGCCCACAATGATCAGGTTCAGGATCAGCACATGGAAAATGCTAGGGTAGATATCCCC
AAAAATGTGGCCCAGCAGCTGGACCCTAGCCAGATACCCCAGCAGGGGGTACACAGTCATCATCTGGAAC
AGCAGAAAGATTCTGGCAATGAAACTCAGTGTATCGCTTGATGGGAAATTGTCCAGAAAGTTCTGTTCGA
TACAATCTTTAGACAGAGGGGGGCTAGGGAATGATGCAAAGACCAGCACCCCAATATACAGGTAGGTCAG
AGTGACCAGCATATAAGCGATACACAGGTCCCGCACATTGTTCTCCTGTTTCTTATTGTTCTTCAGCAGT
GTAATGATGCAATTGTGGATAAAGAAGGCCAGGGTCAGCACTCCAGTCAGCTGTGGGAACTGAAATCGAA
TTTCGGGCACAAAGAACTCAGTTGGGATGAACCAATGAAATTCCAGGTGGAATCCCAGGCGGACTGCTTT
GAAAGTCACCAGAAAAATCAGGTACAGGACTGACACTGTCCCCAGGATATTGAATTTACTAAAGAAAGAT
GGGGACTTAAAGTTCAGCAGAGGCAGCAGCAGGCCGACCAGATAAAAGGGCACGGTTCTGCTTTTGTCCC
ACCACTTCTCGAACTGCTGTGCGCCAGTATCATTAGCGTAAAAGATCAT
