>Addgene plasmid #71867 | pLJM60-FLAG-SLC38A9.1 P90A | addgene partial sequence | sequence record 135255 | CMV-F 5'-CGCAAATGGGCGGTAGGCGTG-3'
ACCGTCAGATCGCCTGGAGACGCCATCCACGCTGTTTTGACCTCCATAGAAGACACCGGGACCGATCCAG
CCTCCGCGGCCGGGAACGGTGCATTGGAACGCGGATTCCCCGTGCCAAGAGTGACGTAAGTACCGCCTAT
AGAGTCTATAGGCCCACCCCCTTGGCTTCGTTAGAACGCGGCTACAATTAATACATAACCTTATGTATCA
TACACATACGATTTAGGTGACACTATAGAATAACATCCACTTTGCCTTTCTCTCCACAGGTGTCCACTCC
CAGGTCCAACTGCACCTCGGTTCTATCGATTGAATTCACCATGGAAATGGACTACAAGGATGACGATGAC
AAGGGTGGTGGTGGTGGTGCGTCGACAATGGCTAACATGAACAGTGACTCAAGACATCTGGGAACAAGCG
AGGTGGACCACGAGCGGGACCCTGGCCCTATGAACATTCAGTTTGAGCCCTCCGACCTGCGGTCTAAGAG
ACCCTTCTGCATCGAACCTACCAACATTGTGAACGTCAATCACGTGATCCAGAGGGTCAGTGATCATGCA
TCAGCCATGAATAAGCGAATTCACTACTATTCCCGGCTGACCACACCCGCTGACAAAGCACTGATCGCCC
CTGATCATGTGGTCGCCGCACCCGAGGAATGTTACGTGTATAGCCCTCTGGGATCCGCCTACAAGCTGCA
GAGCTACACCGAGGGGTATGGAAAAAACACATCCCTGGTGACTATTTTTATGATCTGGAATACCATGATG
GGGACAAGTATTCTGTCAATCCCATGGGGAATCAAGCAGGCCGGGTTCACTACCGGAATGTGCGTGATCA
TTCTGATGGGCCTGCTGACCCTGTACTGCTGTTA
