[The description below was written by a language model from this plasmid's Addgene catalogue record.]
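Description:
pLJM60-FLAG-SLC38A9.1 P90A is a lentiviral transfer plasmid built on the pLJM60 backbone for stable expression of a mutant human SLC38A9 protein in mammalian cells. The full construct is about 10.3 kb, of which roughly 8.6 kb is backbone and about 1.7 kb is insert. It is propagated in E. coli under ampicillin selection, and the record lists a recombination-limiting strain for growth, as is usual for plasmids carrying lentiviral repeat sequences. A puromycin marker allows selection of transduced mammalian cells. No feature table is supplied, so the individual lentiviral elements, the bacterial origin and the promoter driving the puromycin cassette are not detailed in the record.

The payload is a codon-optimized open reading frame for isoform 1 of human SLC38A9 (also known as URLC11), in which proline 90 is replaced by alanine. It was cloned between SalI and NotI sites, both of which are retained, and is expressed from a CMV promoter. A FLAG epitope encoded by the backbone is fused to the N terminus, permitting detection and immunoprecipitation with anti-FLAG reagents. SLC38A9 is a lysosomal amino acid transporter, and the associated publication describes it as signalling arginine sufficiency to mTORC1. The record does not state the functional consequence of the P90A substitution. The construct is presumably meant to be compared with the wild-type protein in stably transduced cell lines when studying this pathway.
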