Addgene plasmid #71867: pLJM60-FLAG-SLC38A9.1 P90A
Purpose: lentiviral stable expression
Depositing lab: David Sabatini. Depositing organization: Whitehead Institute for Biomedical Research. Publication: Metabolism. Lysosomal amino acid transporter SLC38A9 signals arginine sufficiency to mTORC1. Wang S, Tsun ZY, Wolfson RL, Shen K, Wyant GA, Plovanich ME, Yuan ED, Jones TD, Chantranupong L, Comb W, Wang T, Bar-Peled L, Zoncu R, Straub C, Kim C, Park J, Sabatini BL, Sabatini DM. Science. 2015 Jan 9;347(6218):188-94. doi: 10.1126/science.1257132. Epub 2015 Jan 7. PubMed 25567906.
Backbone
  Vector backbone: pLJM60
  Backbone size w/o insert (bp): 8613
  Total vector size (bp): 10299
  Vector type: Mammalian Expression, Lentiviral
  Selectable markers: Puromycin
Growth in bacteria
  Bacterial resistance: Ampicillin, 100 μg/mL
  Growth temperature: 37°C
  Growth strain: NEB Stable
  Copy number: Unknown
Gene/Insert
  Gene/Insert name: SLC38A9.1 (alt name: URLC11)
  Species: H. sapiens (human)
  Insert size (bp): 1686
  Mutation: codon optimized, Proline 90 mutated to Alanine
  GenBank ID: NM_173514.3
  Entrez Gene: SLC38A9 (a.k.a. URLC11)
  Promoter: CMV
  Tag / fusion protein: FLAG (N terminal on backbone)
  Cloning method: Restriction Enzyme; 5′ cloning site Sal1 (not destroyed); 3′ cloning site Not1 (not destroyed)
  Sequencing primers: 5′ pLJM-F ATGTCGTAACAACTCCGCCCCATT; 3′ pLJM-R TAGTTTGTATGTCTGTTGCTATTA
Terms and licenses: Academic/Nonprofit Terms; Industry Terms: Not Available to Industry
How to cite: pLJM60-FLAG-SLC38A9.1 P90A was a gift from David Sabatini (Addgene plasmid # 71867 ; http://n2t.net/addgene:71867 ; RRID:Addgene_71867)
